>Addgene plasmid #157900 | pLG022 (dsr1) | addgene full sequence | sequence record 318933 | Addgene NGS Result
GTGCAATTTATCTCTTCAAATGTAGCACCTGAAGTCAGCCCCATACGATATAAGTTGTAATTCTCATGTT
AGTCATGCCCCGCGCCCACCGGAAGGAGCTGACTGGGTTGAAGGCTCTCAAGGGCATCGGTCGAGATCCC
GGTGCCTAATGAGTGAGCTAACTTACATTAATTGCGTTGCGCATATTTTGCGTAGCTAGAACGCAATCAA
ATCTAGCAGTCCGCTTTGTTCGGAGTTCGGACATTATGAGTTGGCAAGTAAAGTAGCTTGCTAGGAAGCC
GGATTTGCACGGTCGGTATAATAAGATGTAACCCCTTGCCTTCATTTACTCGAATGAACGTGCACATTGG
ATAGGAGGAAAAGGAATGCAATTCATTACCAACGGCCCTGATATTCCTGATGAGCTTTTGCAGGCGCACG
AGGAAGGGCGCGTTGTGTTCTTCTGTGGAGCAGGCATTTCCTACCCTGCTGGTTTACCTGGTTTCAAAGG
GTTGGTAGAACTAATTTACCAGAGGAACGGAACAACACTTTCAGAAATTGAGCGTGAGGTTTTCGAGCGT
GGGCAATTTGACGGCACATTAGATTTGCTGGAACGGCGCTTACCAGGGCAGCGTATAGCCGTCCGACGCG
CGTTGGAAAAAGCCCTTAAGCCAAAGCTCCGTCGTAGGGGCGCTATTGATACTCAGGCGGCGCTGTTACG
TTTAGCCCGTAGCCGCGAGGGTGCCCTTCGATTGGTCACTACCAACTTTGACCGTCTCTTTCATGTGGCA
GCTAAACGTACAGGCCAGGCTTTTCAGGCCTATGTAGCGCCGATGCTGCCAATTCCAAAAAACAGCCGCT
GGGATGGACTTGTATACCTGCATGGGCTGTTACCGGAAAAGGCGGATGATACTGCCCTGAATCGTCTGGT
TGTTACCAGCGGTGACTTTGGCTTGGCTTATCTCACTGAGCGTTGGGCAGCTCGCTTTGTGAGTGAGTTA
TTTCGTAACTATGTGGTCTGCTTCGTTGGCTACAGCATCAACGACCCGGTACTGCGCTACATGATGGATG
CGCTTGCAGCAGATCGGAGGCTCGGTGAAGTCACACCACAAGTATGGGCACTGGGGGAGTGTGAGCCGGG
GCAGGAGCACCGGAAAGCCATCGAGTGGGAGGCCAAAGGGGTCACTCCTATCCTTTACACCGTACCGGCG
GGCTCCACTGATCATTCAGTGCTGCATCAAACGTTGCACGCTTGGGCAGATACTTATCGAGATGGTATAC
AGGGCAAAAAGGCTATAGTCGTCAAACATGCTCTGGCCCGCCCGCAGGACAGCACTCGTCAGGACGATTT
CGTTGGTCGGATGTTGTGGGCCTTGTCAGATAAATCAGGTTTACCAGCAAAACGCTTTGCGGAACTCAAT
CCTGCACCGCCGCTGGATTGGTTATTGAAAGCTTTCTCGGACGAACGATTTAAATACAGCGATCTGCCAC
GCTTTTGTGTATCTCCGCATGTCGAAATTGACCCGAAACTCCGATTCAGTCTGGTTCAGCGTCCTGCGCC
CTATGAGCTGGCCCCGCAGATGTCGCTGGTTTCTGGATGTGTCAGTGCTAGCAAATGGGATGACGTAATG
TCCCATATAGCCCGTTGGCTAGTTCGTTATCTGGGCGACCCTAGGTTGATCATATGGATTGCTGAACGCG
GCGGACAAATACACGACCGTTGGATGTTTCTGATTGAGAGCGAACTAGATCGCTTAGCAGCACTGATGCG
GGAGCGTAAGACTTCTGAGTTAGATGAAATTCTCTTGCATTCCCCCCTGGCTATTCCTGGTCCACCTATG
TCTACTTTATGGCGGCTTCTGCTTAGTGGTCGTGTGAAATCGCCATTGCAGAACCTGGATTTGTATCGTT
GGCAAAACCGCTTAAAGAATGAAGGCTTGACGACTACATTGCGCTTGGAGTTACGCGGGTTGCTTTCTCC
CAAGGTTATGTTGAGGCGGCCGTTTCGCTATAGTGAAGACGATTCGAGCAGCACTGATGAACCCTTGCGA
ATCAAGCAATTGGTGGATTGGGAGCTGGTGCTGACTGCTGATTACGTACGTTCAACCCTGTTCGACCTTG
CTGACGAGTCATGGAAATCGTCCTTGCCATACCTGTTGGAAGATTTTCAGCAGTTGTTGCGTGATGCACT
GGACTTGTTGCGGGAGTTGGGAGAGTCCGACGATCGTCACGACCGCTCGCATTGGGATTTGCCGTCCATC
ACTCCGCACTGGCAGAACCGGGGGTTCCGCGATTGGGTGAGCCTGATTGAATTACTTCGGGATTCATGGT
TAGCCGTTCGAGCCAAAGACAGCGATCAGGCCTCGCGCATTGCTCAGAATTGGTTTGAGTTGCCATATCC
CACCTTCAAACGTCTGGCACTGTTTGCCGCAAGCCAAGACAACTGCATACCACCTGAGCGGTGGGTTAAT
TGGTTGTTAGAGGACGGTTCATGGTGGTTGTGGGCCACGGATACTCGGCGAGAGGTATTCAGACTGTTTG
TTTTGCAGGGACGACATCTGACAGGAATTGCACAAGAGCGTCTGGAAACTGCTATCTTGGCAGGGCCTCC
GCGCGAGATGTACGAGGATAATTTGGAAGCAGACAGGTGGCATTATTTGGTGGCTCATTCCGTCTGGTTG
TGTCTAGCGAAGCTCAGGGGAGCGGGCCTTGTTTTGGGAGAGTCTGCGGCTACACGTTTGACGGAAATAT
CCACAGCATACCCAAAATGGCAACTGGCAACCAACGAGCGTGATGAATTCTCTCACTGGATGAGCGGAAC
CGGTGATCCAGGCTTCGAGGAGAGTATAGATGTCGACATTGCGCCCCGTAAGTGGCAGGAATTAGTGCAA
TGGCTCGCAAAGCCTATGCCAGAAAGACTGCCTTTCTATGAGGACACTTGGAGTGATGTTTGCCGTACGC
GCTTTTTTCACAGTCTGTATGCGTTACGTAAACTATCACAAGATGATGTGTGGCCTGTTGGTCGGTGGCG
TGAAGCTCTGCAGACTTGGGCTGAACCAGGGATGATTTTGCGTTCGTGGCGGTACGCCGCACCGTTGGTG
CTTGACATGCCTGACGCAGTACTTCAGGAGATTTCCCACGCTGTCACTTGGTGGATGGAGGAGGCTTCGA
AGACCATCCTCTGCCACGAGGAGATTCTACTGGCCCTTTGTCGTCGGGTTCTGATGATAGAAACAAGCCC
AGAGTCTAGCACCATTCGAAACGGAATTGAGACCTATGATCCTGTTTCTACGGCGATCAATCATCCCATT
GGGCATGTCACGCAATCACTGATCACCCTATGGTTCAAACAGAACCCGAATGACAATGATTTGCTTCCTG
TTGAATTGAAAACACTTTTCACCAAATTGTGTAATGTACAGATAGAGCTATTCCGCCATGGTCGGGTGTT
GCTGGGGTCGCGGCTGATCGCATTTTTTCGCGTAGATCGACCTTGGACCGAACAGTATCTATTGCCCTTG
TTTGCTTGGAGTAATCCCGTCGAAGCAAAAGCTGTGTGGGAAGGCTTCCTCTGGTCGCCACGCCTGTATG
AACCGTTGCTGATAGCTTTCAAGTCAGATTTTTTGGAGAGCGCCAATCACTATTCTGATCTTGGCGAGCA
CCGGCAGCAATTCGCTATTTTCCTGACTTATGCAGCTCTGGGCCCTACCGAGGGATATACCGTGGAGGAG
TTCCGAACGGCAATTAGTGCTCTTCCACAAGAAGGTCTGGAGGTAGCCGCGCAGGCGTTATACCAGGCAC
TTGAAGGTGCGGGCGATCAGCGCGAGGAGTATTGGAAAAATCGTGTCCAGCCATTTTGGCAACAGGTTTG
GCCAAAGTCCCGCAACTTGGCCACCCCACGCATATCCGAATCGTTGACTCGTATGGTGATTGCTGCCCGA
GGTGAATTTCCGGCGGCTTTGGCAGTGGTGCAGGACTGGCTGCAACCGCTCGAACACCTTAGCTACGACG
TTCGCCTTTTGCTAGAATCAGATATTTGCAGCCGATATCCTGCGGACGCTCTATCCCTGCTGAATGCCGT
GATTGCCGAACAACACTGGGGGCCTCGAGAGTTGGGGCAATGCTTGCTTCAAATTGTTCAAGCTGCTCCA
CAACTGGAGCAAGATGTTCGTTATCAGCGATTAAATGAATATTCTCGAAGGCGCAGCGTGTGAAAGTGAC
AGGCGTTGGACAGTGCGAACTGTGGAGCCTAACAAGGTAAAGACACTCTAACTGATAATGCTGCGCCGCT
CGTGCAATGCAATACAGTTTTTATCTAGCGGTGAATTATGGTGTTAAAAGTTAGCCCCTGACACAGGGTG
GGTAGTTGGCTCTGTGTCATTGATGGGTATTAGTTCTGATATGAGCTAATACCCACGCAATAACTAGCAT
AACCCCTTGGGGCCTCTAAACGGGTCTTGAGGGGTTTTTTGCTGAAACCTCAGGCATTTGAGAAGCACAC
GGTCACACTGCTTCCGGTAGTCAATAAACCGGTAAACCAGCAATAGACATAAGCGGCTATTTAACGACCC
TGCCCTGAACCGACGACCGGGTCGAATTTGCTTTCGAATTTCTGCCATTCATCCGCTTATTATCACTTAT
TCAGGCGTAGCACCAGGCGTTTAAGGGCACCAATAACTGCCTTAAAAAAATTACGCCCCGCCCTGCCACT
CATCGCAATACTGTTGTAATTCATTTAACATTCTGCCGACATGGAAGCCATCACAGACGGCATGATGAAC
CTGAATCGCCAGCGGCATCAGCACCTTGTCGCCTTGCGTATAATATTTGCCCATAGTGAAAACGGGGGCG
AAGAAGTTGTCCATATTGGCCACGTTTAAATCAAAACTGGTGAAACTCACCCAGGGATTGGCTGAGACGA
AAAACATATTCTCAATAAACCCTTTAGGGAAATAGGCCAGGTTTTCACCGTAACACGCCACATCTTGCGA
ATATATGTGTAGAAACTGCCGGAAATCGTCGTGGTATTCACTCCAGAGCGATGAAAACGTTTCAGTTTGC
TCATGGAAAACGGTGTAACAAGGGTGAACACTATCCCATATCACCAGCTCACCGTCTTTCATCGCCATAC
GGAACTCTGGATGAGCATTCATCAGGCGGGCAAGAATGTGAATAAAGGCCGGATAAAACTTGTGCTTATT
TTTCTTTACGGTCTTTAAAAAGGCCGTAATATCCAGCTGAACGGTCTGGTTATAGGTACATTGAGCAACT
GACTGAAATGCCTCAAAATGTTCTTTACGATGCCATTGGGATATATCAACGGTGGTATATCCAGTGATTT
TTTTCTCCATTTTAGCTTCCTTAGCTCCTGAAAATCTCGATAACTCAAAAAATACGCCCGGTAGTGATCT
TATTTCATTATGGTGAAAGTTGGAACCTCTTACGTGCCGATCAACGTCTCATTTTCGCCAAAAGTTGGCC
CAGGGCTTCCCGGTATCAACAGGGACACCAGGATTTATTTATTCTGCGAAGTGATCTTCCGTCACAGGTA
TTTATTCGGCGCAAAGTGCGTCGGGTGATGCTGCCAACTTACTGATTTAGTGTATGATGGTGTTTTTGAG
GTGCTCCAGTGGCTTCTGTTTCTATCAGCTGTCCCTCCTGTTCAGCTACTGACGGGGTGGTGCGTAACGG
CAAAAGCACCGCCGGACATCAGCGCTAGCGGAGTGTATACTGGCTTACTATGTTGGCACTGATGAGGGTG
TCAGTGAAGTGCTTCATGTGGCAGGAGAAAAAAGGCTGCACCGGTGCGTCAGCAGAATATGTGATACAGG
ATATATTCCGCTTCCTCGCTCACTGACTCGCTACGCTCGGTCGTTCGACTGCGGCGAGCGGAAATGGCTT
ACGAACGGGGCGGAGATTTCCTGGAAGATGCCAGGAAGATACTTAACAGGGAAGTGAGAGGGCCGCGGCA
AAGCCGTTTTTCCATAGGCTCCGCCCCCCTGACAAGCATCACGAAATCTGACGCTCAAATCAGTGGTGGC
GAAACCCGACAGGACTATAAAGATACCAGGCGTTTCCCCCTGGCGGCTCCCTCGTGCGCTCTCCTGTTCC
TGCCTTTCGGTTTACCGGTGTCATTCCGCTGTTATGGCCGCGTTTGTCTCATTCCACGCCTGACACTCAG
TTCCGGGTAGGCAGTTCGCTCCAAGCTGGACTGTATGCACGAACCCCCCGTTCAGTCCGACCGCTGCGCC
TTATCCGGTAACTATCGTCTTGAGTCCAACCCGGAAAGACATGCAAAAGCACCACTGGCAGCAGCCACTG
GTAATTGATTTAGAGGAGTTAGTCTTGAAGTCATGCGCCGGTTAAGGCTAAACTGAAAGGACAAGTTTTG
GTGACTGCGCTCCTCCAAGCCAGTTACCTCGGTTCAAAGAGTTGGTAGCTCAGAGAACCTTCGAAAAACC
GCCCTGCAAGGCGGTTTTTTCGTTTTCAGAGCAAGAGATTACGCGCAGACCAAAACGATCTCAAGAAGAT
CATCTTATTAATCAGATAAAATATTTCTAGATTTCA
Features (pLannotate 1.2.2; 8 found; start..end, strand, type, name):
     70..134     -  CDS            TcR (fragment): tetracycline efflux protein; tet; confers resistance to tetracycline
    149..170     -  protein_bind   CAP binding site: CAP binding activates transcription in the presence of cAMP. E. coli catabolite activator protein
   4404..4451    +  terminator     T7 terminator: transcription terminator for bacteriophage T7 RNA polymerase
   4674..5330    -  CDS            cat: CAT_ECOLX - Experimental evidence at protein level: Swiss-Prot protein existence level 1. This enzyme is an effector of chloramphenicol resistance in bacteria. From Escherichia coli. This protein is used as a marker in many commonly used cloning vectors, such as pACYC184.
   5331..5433    -  promoter       cat promoter: promoter of the E. coli cat gene encoding chloramphenicol acetyltransferase
   5554..5697    +  mobile_element IS1 (fragment): prokaryotic transposable element IS1
   5816..5871    -  rep_origin     RSF ori (fragment): Plasmids containing the RSF 1030 origin of replication can be propagated in E. coli cells that contain additional plasmids with compatible origins.
   5959..6504    -  rep_origin     p15A ori: Plasmids containing the medium-copy-number p15A origin of replication can be propagated in E. coli cells that contain a second plasmid with the ColE1 origin.
