[The description below was written by a language model from this plasmid's Addgene catalogue record and pLannotate feature annotations shown in this document.]
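Description:
pLG022 (dsr1) is a bacterial expression plasmid built on the low-copy pACYC184 backbone and carrying the dsr1 antiviral defense system from Escherichia coli NCTC9112. It replicates from the p15A origin, which is compatible with ColE1-type plasmids, so it can coexist with a second vector in the same cell. Selection is by chloramphenicol, conferred by the cat gene (chloramphenicol acetyltransferase) under its native cat promoter. Only a short fragment of the tetracycline resistance gene remains, which suggests that the insert was placed within or in place of the pACYC184 tet region, so tetracycline selection should not be expected. Small IS1 and RSF-origin-like fragments in the annotation are probably remnants of, or similarity matches within, the backbone sequence rather than functional elements.

The insert is about 4.2 kb and is described as dsr1, a SIR2-DUF4020 protein, meaning a defense gene that combines a SIR2-like domain with a domain of unknown function. The automated feature table does not annotate the insert itself. It leaves a large unannotated stretch between a CAP binding site near the tet fragment and a T7 terminator, and the size of this gap fits the recorded insert. No promoter driving dsr1 is identified in either the catalogue fields or the annotation, so the record does not say whether expression depends on native upstream sequence or on a vector-derived promoter.

The stated purpose is to express the dsr1 defense system. The plasmid comes from a study of diverse enzymatic activities that mediate antiviral immunity in prokaryotes, which fits its use for heterologous expression of the candidate system in E. coli to test protection against bacteriophage.
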