Addgene plasmid #157900: pLG022 (dsr1)
Purpose: Expresses the dsr1 defense system
Depositing lab: Feng Zhang. Depositing organization: Broad Institute. Publication: Diverse enzymatic activities mediate antiviral immunity in prokaryotes. Gao L, Altae-Tran H, Bohning F, Makarova KS, Segel M, Schmid-Burgk JL, Koob J, Wolf YI, Koonin EV, Zhang F. Science. 2020 Aug 28;369(6507):1077-1084. doi: 10.1126/science.aba0372. PubMed 32855333.
Backbone
  Vector backbone: pACYC184
  Vector type: Bacterial Expression
Growth in bacteria
  Bacterial resistance: Chloramphenicol, 25 μg/mL
  Growth temperature: 37°C
  Growth strain: NEB Stable
  Copy number: Low Copy
Gene/Insert
  Gene/Insert name: dsr1 (SIR2-DUF4020)
  Species: Escherichia coli NCTC9112
  Insert size (bp): 4212
Terms and licenses: Academic/Nonprofit Terms; Industry Terms: Not Available to Industry
How to cite: pLG022 (dsr1) was a gift from Feng Zhang (Addgene plasmid # 157900 ; http://n2t.net/addgene:157900 ; RRID:Addgene_157900)
